>Addgene plasmid #135460 | CMV:CD4-HA-CIBN-MKII-NNES-hLOV-TEVcs(ENLYFQ/M)-GAL4 | addgene full sequence | sequence record 267454 | Addgene NGS Result
CGTTACATAACTTACGGTAAATGGCCCGCCTGGCTGACCGCCCAACGACCCCCGCCCATTGACGTCAATA
ATGACGTATGTTCCCATAGTAACGCCAATAGGGACTTTCCATTGACGTCAATGGGTGGAGTATTTACGGT
AAACTGCCCACTTGGCAGTACATCAAGTGTATCATATGCCAAGTACGCCCCCTATTGACGTCAATGACGG
TAAATGGCCCGCCTGGCATTATGCCCAGTACATGACCTTATGGGACTTTCCTACTTGGCAGTACATCTAC
GTATTAGTCATCGCTATTACCATGGTGATGCGGTTTTGGCAGTACATCAATGGGCGTGGATAGCGGTTTG
ACTCACGGGGATTTCCAAGTCTCCACCCCATTGACGTCAATGGGAGTTTGTTTTGGCACCAAAATCAACG
GGACTTTCCAAAATGTCGTAACAACTCCGCCCCATTGACGCAAATGGGCGGTAGGCGTGTACGGTGGGAG
GTCTATATAAGCAGAGCTCTCTGGCTAACTAGAGAACCCACTGCTTACTGGCTTATCGAAATTAATACGA
CTCACTATAGGGAGACCCAAGCTTGCCACCATGGAGACAGACACACTCCTGCTATGGGTACTGCTGCTCT
GGGTTCCAGGTTCCACTGGTGACGGGGCCCAGCCGGCCAGATCTTACCCATACGATGTGCCAGATTACGC
CTATCCCTATGACGTCCCTGATTACGCTCTCGACTTCCAGAAGGCCTCCAGCATAGTCTATAAGAAAGAG
GGGGAACAGGTGGAGTTCTCCTTCCCACTCGCCTTTACAGTTGAAAAGCTGACGGGCAGTGGCGAGCTGT
GGTGGCAGGCGGAGAGGGCTTCCTCCTCCAAGTCTTGGATCACCTTTGACCTGAAGAACAAGGAAGTGTC
TGTAAAACGGGTTACCCAGGACCCTAAGCTCCAGATGGGCAAGAAGCTCCCGCTCCACCTCACCCTGCCC
CAGGCCTTGCCTCAGTATGCTGGCTCTGGAAACCTCACCCTGGCCCTTGAAGCGAAAACAGGAAAGTTGC
ATCAGGAAGTGAACCTGGTGGTGATGAGAGCCACTCAGCTCCAGAAAAATTTGACCTGTGAGGTGTGGGG
ACCCACCTCCCCTAAGCTGATGCTGAGCTTGAAACTGGAGAACAAGGAGGCAAAGGTCTCGAAGCGGGAG
AAGGCGGTGTGGGTGCTGAACCCTGAGGCGGGGATGTGGCAGTGTCTGCTGAGTGACTCGGGACAGGTCC
TGCTGGAATCCAACATCAAGGTTCTGCCCACATGGTCCACCCCGGTGCAGCCAATGGCCCTGATTGTGCT
GGGGGGCGTCGCCGGCCTCCTGCTTTTCATTGGGCTAGGCATCTTCTTCTGTGTCAGGTGCCGGCACCGA
AGGCGCAAGGGCTCGGGCTCGACCTCGGGCTCGGGCAGCGGTGGCTCTAGAGGTTCTGGTGGCAGCTCTG
GAGGTATGAATGGAGCTATAGGAGGTGACCTTTTGCTCAATTTTCCTGACATGTCGGTCCTAGAGCGCCA
AAGGGCTCACCTCAAGTACCTCAATCCCACCTTTGATTCTCCTCTCGCCGGCTTCTTTGCCGATTCTTCA
ATGATTACCGGCGGCGAGATGGACAGCTATCTTTCGACTGCCGGTTTGAATCTTCCGATGATGTACGGTG
AGACGACGGTGGAAGGTGATTCAAGACTCTCAATTTCGCCGGAAACGACGCTTGGGACTGGAAATTTCAA
GGCAGCGAAGTTTGATACAGAGACTAAGGATTGTAATGAGGCGGCGAAGAAGATGACGATGAACAGAGAT
GACCTAGTAGAAGAAGGAGAAGAAGAGAAGTCGAAAATAACAGAGCAAAACAATGGGAGCACAAAAAGCA
TCAAGAAGATGAAACACAAAGCCAAGAAAGAAGAGAACAATTTCTCTAATGATTCATCTAAAGTGACGAA
GGAATTGGAGAAAACGGATTATATTCATGGTGGCTCTGGTAGCTTCAACGCTCGCAGGAAGCTGGCTGGT
GCTATCCTGTTCACCATGCTCGCCACAAGAAACTTCAGCGGCAGCTTTAATGCGCGGCGCAAGTTGGCCG
GAGCCATACTTTTCACAATGTTGGCTACCAGAAATTTTTCGGAGCTGGCCGAGAAGCTGGCCGGCCTGGA
CATCAACGGTGGAGCTAGCGAGTTTCGGGCAACCACACTGGAACGGATCGAGAAAAGCTTCGTGATTACT
GATCCGAGACTGCCTGACAACCCAATCATTTTTGTGAGCGATTCCTTCCTGCAGCTGACAGAATATTCTC
GGGAAGAGATCCTGGGGCGCAATTGCCGTTTTCTGCAGGGACCCGAGACAGACCGTGCCACTGTTCGGAA
AATCAGAGATGCTATTGACAACCAGACTGAAGTGACCGTTCAGCTGATCAATTATACCAAGAGCGGCAAG
AAGTTCTGGAACGTGTTCCACCTGCAGCCGATGCGCGATTATAAGGGCGACGTCCAGTACTTCATTGGCG
TGCAGCTGGATGGCACCGAACGTCTTCATGGCGCCGCTGAGCGTGAGGCGGTCTGCCTGGTCAAAAAGAC
AGCCTTTCAGATTGCTGAGAACCTGTACTTCCAGATGGGCGGAGGATCCGACTACAAGGATGACGACGAT
AAGAAGCTACTGTCTTCTATCGAACAAGCATGCGATATTTGCCGACTTAAAAAGCTCAAGTGCTCCAAAG
AAAAACCGAAGTGCGCCAAGTGTCTGAAGAACAACTGGGAGTGTCGCTACTCTCCCAAAACCAAAAGGTC
TCCGCTGACTAGGGCACATCTGACAGAAGTGGAATCAAGGCTAGAAAGACTGGAACAGCTATTTCTACTG
ATTTTTCCTCGAGAAGACCTTGACATGATTTTGAAAATGGATTCTTTACAGGATATAAAAGCATTGTTAA
CAGGATTATTTGTACAAGATAATGTGAATAAAGATGCCGTCACAGATAGATTGGCTTCAGTGGAGACTGA
TATGCCTCTAACATTGAGACAGCATAGAATAAGTGCGACATCATCATCGGAAGAGAGTAGTAACAAAGGT
CAAAGACAGTTGACTGTATCGGCCAATTTTAATCAAAGTGGGAATATTGCTGATAGCTCATTGTCCTTCA
CTTTCACTAACAGTAGCAACGGTCCGAACCTCATAACAACTCAAACAAATTCTCAAGCGCTTTCACAACC
AATTGCCTCCTCTAACGTTCATGATAACTTCATGAATAATGAAATCACGGCTAGTAAAATTGATGATGGT
AATAATTCAAAACCACTGTCACCTGGTTGGACGGACCAAACTGCGTATAACGCGTTTGGAATCACTACAG
GGATGTTTAATACCACTACAATGGATGATGTATATAACTATCTATTCGATGATGAAGATACCCCACCAAA
CCCAAAAAAAGAGTAGTAAGAATTCCTCGAGCTAGAGCTCGCTGATCAGCCTCGACTGTGCCTTCTAGTT
GCCAGCCATCTGTTGTTTGCCCCTCCCCCGTGCCTTCCTTGACCCTGGAAGGTGCCACTCCCACTGTCCT
TTCCTAATAAAATGAGGAAATTGCATCGCATTGTCTGAGTAGGTGTCATTCTATTCTGGGGGGTGGGGTG
GGGCAGGACAGCAAGGGGGAGGATTGGGAAGACAATAGCAGGCATGCTGGGGAGGTAACCACGTGCGGAC
CGAGCGGCCGCAGGAACCCCTAGTGATGGAGTTGGCCACTCCCTCTCTGCGCGCTCGCTCGCTCACTGAG
GCCGGGCGACCAAAGGTCGCCCGACGCCCGGGCTTTGCCCGGGCGGCCTCAGTGAGCGAGCGAGCGCGCA
GCTGCCTGCAGGGGCGCCTGATGCGGTATTTTCTCCTTACGCATCTGTGCGGTATTTCACACCGCATA
[95 nt withheld, positions 3919-4013]
T
[46 nt withheld, positions 4015-4060]
C
[141 nt withheld, positions 4062-4202]
CCTTTGACGTTGGAGTCCACGTTCTTT
[37 nt withheld, positions 4230-4266]
ACTCTATCTCGGGCTATTCTTTTGATTTATAAGGGATTTTGCCGATTTCGGTCTATTGGTTAAAAAATGA
GCTGATTTAACAAAAATTTAACGCGAATTTTAACAAAATATTAACGTTTACAATTTTATGGTGCACTCTC
AGTACAATCTGCTCTGATGCCGCATAGTTAAGCCAGCCCCGACACCCGCCAACACCCGCTGACGCGCCCT
GACGGGCTTGTCTGCTCCCGGCATCCGCTTACAGACAAGCTGTGACCGTCTCCGGGAGCTGCATGTGTCA
GAGGTTTTCACCGTCATCACCGAAACGCGCGAGACGAAAGGGCCTCGTGATACGCCTATTTTTATAGGTT
AATGTCATGATAATAATGGTTTCTTAGACGTCAGGTGGCACTTTTCGGGGAAATGTGCGCGGAACCCCTA
TTTGTTTATTTTTCTAAATACATTCAAATATGTATCCGCTCATGAGACAATAACCCTGATAAATGCTTCA
ATAATATTGAAAAAGGAAGAGTATGAGTATTCAACATTTCCGTGTCGCCCTTATTCCCTTTTTTGCGGCA
TTTTGCCTTCCTGTTTTTGCTCACCCAGAAACGCTGGTGAAAGTAAAAGATGCTGAAGATCAGTTGGGTG
CACGAGTGGGTTACATCGAACTGGATCTCAACAGCGGTAAGATCCTTGAGAGTTTTCGCCCCGAAGAACG
TTTTCCAATGATGAGCACTTTTAAAGTTCTGCTATGTGGCGCGGTATTATCCCGTATTGACGCCGGGCAA
GAGCAACTCGGTCGCCGCATACACTATTCTCAGAATGACTTGGTTGAGTACTCACCAGTCACAGAAAAGC
ATCTTACGGATGGCATGACAGTAAGAGAATTATGCAGTGCTGCCATAACCATGAGTGATAACACTGCGGC
CAACTTACTTCTGACAACGATCGGAGGACCGAAGGAGCTAACCGCTTTTTTGCACAACATGGGGGATCAT
GTAACTCGCCTTGATCGTTGGGAACCGGAGCTGAATGAAGCCATACCAAACGACGAGCGTGACACCACGA
TGCCTGTAGCAATGGCAACAACGTTGCGCAAACTATTAACTGGCGAACTACTTACTCTAGCTTCCCGGCA
ACAATTAATAGACTGGATGGAGGCGGATAAAGTTGCAGGACCACTTCTGCGCTCGGCCCTTCCGGCTGGC
TGGTTTATTGCTGATAAATCTGGAGCCGGTGAGCGTGGAAGCCGCGGTATCATTGCAGCACTGGGGCCAG
ATGGTAAGCCCTCCCGTATCGTAGTTATCTACACGACGGGGAGTCAGGCAACTATGGATGAACGAAATAG
ACAGATCGCTGAGATAGGTGCCTCACTGATTAAGCATTGGTAACTGTCAGACCAAGTTTACTCATATATA
CTTTAGATTGATTTAAAACTTCATTTTTAATTTAAAAGGATCTAGGTGAAGATCCTTTTTGATAATCTCA
TGACCAAAATCCCTTAACGTGAGTTTTCGTTCCACTGAGCGTCAGACCCCGTAGAAAAGATCAAAGGATC
TTCTTGAGATCCTTTTTTTCTGCGCGTAATCTGCTGCTTGCAAACAAAAAAACCACCGCTACCAGCGGTG
GTTTGTTTGCCGGATCAAGAGCTACCAACTCTTTTTCCGAAGGTAACTGGCTTCAGCAGAGCGCAGATAC
CAAATACTGTTCTTCTAGTGTAGCCGTAGTTAGGCCACCACTTCAAGAACTCTGTAGCACCGCCTACATA
CCTCGCTCTGCTAATCCTGTTACCAGTGGCTGCTGCCAGTGGCGATAAGTCGTGTCTTACCGGGTTGGAC
TCAAGACGATAGTTACCGGATAAGGCGCAGCGGTCGGGCTGAACGGGGGGTTCGTGCACACAGCCCAGCT
TGGAGCGAACGACCTACACCGAACTGAGATACCTACAGCGTGAGCTATGAGAAAGCGCCACGCTTCCCGA
AGGGAGAAAGGCGGACAGGTATCCGGTAAGCGGCAGGGTCGGAACAGGAGAGCGCACGAGGGAGCTTCCA
GGGGGAAACGCCTGGTATCTTTATAGTCCTGTCGGGTTTCGCCACCTCTGACTTGAGCGTCGATTTTTGT
GATGCTCGTCAGGGGGGCGGAGCCTATGGAAAAACGCCAGCAACGCGGCCTTTTTACGGTTCCTGGCCTT
TTGCTGGCCTTTTGCTCACATGTCCTGCAGGCAGCTGCGCGCTCGCTCGCTCACTGAGGCCGCCCGGGCG
TCGGGCGACCTTTGGTCGCCCGGCCTCAGTGAGCGAGCGAGCGCGCAGAGAGGGAGTGGCCAACTCCATC
ACTAGGGGTTCCTGCGGCCGCACGCGTTGTACATAGTAATCAATTACGGGGTCATTAGTTCATAGCCCAT
ATATGGAGTTCCG
Features (pLannotate 1.2.2; 24 found; start..end, strand, type, name):
      1..304     +  enhancer       CMV enhancer: human cytomegalovirus immediate early enhancer
    305..508     +  promoter       CMV promoter: human cytomegalovirus (CMV) immediate early promoter
    504..537     +  LTR            5' LTR (truncated) (fragment): truncated 5' long terminal repeat (LTR) from HIV-1
    553..571     +  promoter       T7 promoter: promoter for bacteriophage T7 RNA polymerase
    591..653     +  sig_peptide    Igκ leader: leader sequence from mouse immunoglobulin κ light chain
    735..1397    +  CDS            CD4 (truncated) (fragment): truncated human CD4 cell surface glycoprotein lacking the cytoplasmic tail
   1476..1985    +  CDS            CIBN: N-terminal portion of the CIB1 transcription factor from Arabidopsis thaliana binds to CRY2 (cryptochrome 2) that has absorbed blue light (Kennedy et al., 2010)
   2004..2069    +  CDS            CAMK2A (fragment): KCC2A_HUMAN - Also known as CAMKA, KIAA0968. Experimental evidence at protein level: Swiss-Prot protein existence level 1. Calcium/calmodulin-dependent protein kinase that functions autonomously after Ca(2+)/calmodulin-binding and autophosphorylation, and is involved in synaptic plasticity, neurotransmitter release and long-term potentiation. Member of the NMDAR signaling complex in excitatory synapses, it regulates NMDAR-dependent potentiation of the AMPAR and therefore excitatory synaptic transmission (By similarity). Regulates dendritic spine development (PubMed:28130356). Also regulates th
   2217..2534    +  CDS            miniSOG: miniSOG is a basic (constitutively fluorescent) cyan fluorescent protein published in 2011, derived from Arabidopsis thaliana. It requires the cofactor flavin for fluorescence.
   2643..2664    +  CDS            3xFLAG (fragment): three tandem FLAG® epitope tags
   2663..3101    +  CDS            GAL4 DNA binding domain (fragment): DNA binding domain of the GAL4 transcriptional activator; Saccharomyces cerevisiae GAL4 (truncated)
   3102..3445    +  CDS            GAL4 activation domain (fragment): activation domain of the GAL4 transcriptional activator; Saccharomyces cerevisiae GAL4 (truncated)
   3486..3693    +  polyA_signal   bGH poly(A) signal: bovine growth hormone polyadenylation signal
   3722..3862    +  repeat_region  AAV2 ITR: inverted terminal repeat of adeno-associated virus serotype 2 inverted
   3867..3918    -  misc_feature   bom (fragment): basis of mobility region from pBR322
   3937..4392    +  rep_origin     f1 ori (sequence partly withheld): f1 bacteriophage origin of replication; arrow indicates direction of (+) strand synthesis
   4393..4442    -  misc_feature   bom (fragment): basis of mobility region from pBR322
   4544..4579    -  CDS            rop (fragment): Rop protein, which maintains plasmids at low copy number; rop
   4674..4778    +  promoter       AmpR promoter: bla
   4779..5639    +  CDS            AmpR: β-lactamase; bla; confers resistance to ampicillin, carbenicillin, and related antibiotics
   5810..6398    +  rep_origin     ori: high-copy-number ColE1/pMB1/pBR322/pUC origin of replication
   6471..6498    +  repeat_region  AAV2 ITR (fragment): inverted terminal repeat of adeno-associated virus serotype 2 inverted
   6527..6554    +  repeat_region  AAV2 ITR (fragment): inverted terminal repeat of adeno-associated virus serotype 2 inverted
   6609..6659    +  enhancer       CMV enhancer (fragment): human cytomegalovirus immediate early enhancer
