[The description below was written by a language model from this plasmid's Addgene catalogue record and pLannotate feature annotations shown in this document.]
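Description:
CMV:CD4-HA-CIBN-MKII-NNES-hLOV-TEVcs(ENLYFQ/M)-GAL4 is a 6.7 kb mammalian expression plasmid built on a Stratagene AAV backbone. It encodes the membrane-anchored transcription factor component of the uFLARE reporter system. In bacteria it is maintained by a high-copy ColE1/pUC-type origin and selected with ampicillin through the bla gene; an f1 origin is also present. AAV2 inverted terminal repeat sequences flank the expression cassette. One ITR is annotated as complete and the other only as short fragments, so the record does not by itself confirm that the plasmid can be packaged into AAV, and the catalogue lists it simply as a mammalian expression vector.

The synthetic insert of about 2.9 kb is driven by the CMV enhancer/promoter and terminated by a bovine growth hormone polyadenylation signal. An Igκ leader and a truncated human CD4 lacking its cytoplasmic tail direct the single fusion protein to the membrane and anchor it there. These are followed by an HA tag and CIBN, the N-terminal part of Arabidopsis CIB1 that binds blue-light-activated CRY2. Next comes a short CaMKII-derived segment (MKII), presumably a calmodulin-binding peptide, then a nuclear export signal as the name indicates. An LOV-type light-sensing domain (hLOV) follows, which the automated annotation labels as the related miniSOG. After it lie a TEV protease cleavage site (ENLYFQ/M), a FLAG epitope, and GAL4 DNA-binding and activation domains.

In FLARE-type designs, the LOV domain cages the cleavage site until blue light is applied. A separately supplied TEV protease is recruited only under the triggering condition, and cleavage then releases GAL4 to enter the nucleus and activate a UAS reporter. The associated work concerns directed evolution of more catalytically efficient TEV protease.
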