Addgene plasmid #135460: CMV:CD4-HA-CIBN-MKII-NNES-hLOV-TEVcs(ENLYFQ/M)-GAL4
Purpose: Mammalian expression of uFLARE TF component
Depositing lab: Alice Ting. Depositing organization: Stanford University. Publication: Directed evolution improves the catalytic efficiency of TEV protease. Sanchez MI, Ting AY. Nat Methods. 2019 Dec 9. pii: 10.1038/s41592-019-0665-7. doi: 10.1038/s41592-019-0665-7. PubMed 31819267.
Backbone
  Vector backbone: AAV
  Backbone manufacturer: Stratagene
  Backbone size w/o insert (bp): 3805
  Total vector size (bp): 6659
  Vector type: Mammalian Expression
Growth in bacteria
  Bacterial resistance: Ampicillin, 100 μg/mL
  Growth temperature: 37°C
  Growth strain: DH5alpha
  Copy number: High Copy
Gene/Insert
  Gene/Insert name: CMV-CD4-HA-CIBN-MKII-NNES-hLOV-TEVcs( ENLYFQM)-GAL4.ape
  Species: Synthetic
  Insert size (bp): 2853
  Promoter: CMV
  Tag / fusion protein: HA, flag,
  Cloning method: Gibson Cloning
  Sequencing primers: 5′ ggcaccaaaatcaacgggactttcc; 3′ CAGTGGGAGTGGCACCTTCCAGGGTC
Terms and licenses: Academic/Nonprofit Terms; Industry Terms: Not Available to Industry
How to cite: CMV:CD4-HA-CIBN-MKII-NNES-hLOV-TEVcs(ENLYFQ/M)-GAL4 was a gift from Alice Ting (Addgene plasmid # 135460 ; http://n2t.net/addgene:135460 ; RRID:Addgene_135460)
